>Addgene plasmid #227266 | qTAG-AAVS1-Ef1a-Puro | addgene full sequence | sequence record 452014 | Addgene NGS Result
TCGCGCGTTTCGGTGATGACGGTGAAAACCTCTGACACATGCAGCTCCCGGAGACGGTCACAGCTTGTCT
GTAAGCGGATGCCGGGAGCAGACAAGCCCGTCAGGGCGCGTCAGCGGGTGTTGGCGGGTGTCGGGGCTGG
CTTAACTATGCGGCATCAGAGCAGATTGTACTGAGAGTGCACCATATGCGGTGTGAAATACCGCACAGAT
GCGTAAGGAGAAAATACCGCATCAGGCGCCATTCGCCATTCAGGCTGCGCAACTGTTGGGAAGGGCGATC
GGTGCGGGCCTCTTCGCTATTACGCCAGCTGGCGAAAGGGGGATGTGCTGCAAGGCGATTAAGTTGGGTA
ACGCCAGGGTTTTCCCAGTCACGACGTTGTAAAACGACGGCCAGTGAATTCTGCTTTCTCTGACCAGCAT
TCTCTCCCCTGGGCCTGTGCCGCTTTCTGTCTGCAGCTTGTGGCCTGGGTCACCTCTACGGCTGGCCCAG
ATCCTTCCCTGCCGCCTCCTTCAGGTTCCGTCTTCCTCCACTCCCTCTTCCCCTTGCTCTCTGCTGTGTT
GCTGCCCAAGGATGCTCTTTCCGGAGCACTTCCTTCTCGGCGCTGCACCACGTGATGTCCTCTGAGCGGA
TCCTCCCCGTGTCTGGGTCCTCTCCGGGCATCTCTCCTCCCTCACCCAACCCCATGCCGTCTTCACTCGC
TGGGTTCCCTTTTCCTTCTCCTTCTGGGGCCTGTGCCATCTCTCGTTTCTTAGGATGGCCTTCTCCGACG
GATGTCTCCCTTGCGTCCCGCCTCCCCTTCTTGTAGGCCTGCATCATCACCGTTTTTCTGGACAACCCCA
AAGTACCCCGTCTCCCTGGCTTTAGCCACCTCTCCATCCTCTTGCTTTCTTTGCCTGGACACCCCGTTCT
CCTGTGGATTCGGGTCACCTCTCACTCCTTTCATTTGGGCAGCTCCCCTACCCCCCTTACCTCTCTAGTC
TGTGCTAGCTCTTCCAGCCCCCTGTCATGGCATCTTCCAGGGGTCCGAGAGCTCAGCTAGTCTTCTTCCT
CCAACCCGGGCCCCTATGTCCACTTCAGGACAGCATGTTTGCTGCCTCCAGGGATCCTGTGTCCCCGAGC
TGGGACCACCTTATATTCCCAGGGCCGGTTAATGTGGCTCTGGTTCTGGGTACTTTTATCTGTCCCCTCC
ACCCCACAGTGGGGCTGTACACTGACCTCTTCTCTTCCTCCCACAGGGCATGCATTCTGGTGGCGGAGGA
TCCGGAGCTACTAACTTCAGCCTGCTGAAGCAGGCCGGAGACGTGGAGGAGAACCCTGGACCTTCTAGAG
GAAGCGGAATGACCGAGTACAAGCCCACGGTGCGCCTCGCCACCCGCGACGACGTCCCCAGGGCCGTACG
CACCCTCGCCGCCGCGTTCGCCGACTACCCCGCCACGCGCCACACCGTCGATCCGGACCGCCACATCGAG
CGGGTCACCGAGCTGCAAGAACTCTTCCTCACGCGCGTCGGGCTCGACATCGGCAAGGTGTGGGTCGCGG
ACGACGGCGCCGCGGTGGCGGTCTGGACCACGCCGGAGAGCGTCGAAGCGGGGGCGGTGTTCGCCGAGAT
CGGCCCGCGCATGGCCGAGTTGAGCGGTTCCCGGCTGGCCGCGCAGCAACAGATGGAAGGCCTCCTGGCG
CCGCACCGGCCCAAGGAGCCCGCGTGGTTCCTGGCCACCGTCGGCGTCTCGCCCGACCACCAGGGCAAGG
GTCTGGGCAGCGCCGTCGTGCTCCCCGGAGTGGAGGCGGCCGAGCGCGCCGGGGTGCCCGCCTTCCTGGA
GACCTCCGCGCCCCGCAACCTCCCCTTCTACGAGCGGCTCGGCTTCACCGTCACCGCCGACGTCGAGGTG
CCCGAAGGACCGCGCACCTGGTGCATGACCCGCAAGCCCGGTGCCTGAGGCGCGCCTATTATGGTACCTA
ACTTGTTTATTGCAGCTTATAATGGTTACAAATAAAGCAATAGCATCACAAATTTCACAAATAAAGCATT
TTTTTCACTGCATTCTAGTTGTGGTTTGTCCAAACTCATCAATGTATCTTACATATGCCATGGATCGCGG
GGCAGAGCGCACATCGCCCACAGTCCCCGAGAAGTTGGGGGGAGGGGTCGGCAATTGAACCGGTGCCTAG
AGAAGGTGGCGCGGGGTAAACTGGGAAAGTGATGTCGTGTACTGGCTCCGCCTTTTTCCCGAGGGTGGGG
GAGAACCGTATATAAGTGCAGTAGTCGCCGTGAACGTTCTTTTTCGCAACGGGTTTGCCGCCAGAACACA
GGTAAGTGCCGTGTGTGGTTCCCGCGGGCCTGGCCTCTTTACGGGTTATGGCCCTTGCGTGCCTTGAATT
ACTTCCACCTGGCTGCAGTACGTGATTCTTGATCCCGAGCTTCGGGTTGGAAGTGGGTGGGAGAGTTCGA
GGCCTTGCGCTTAAGGAGCCCCTTCGCCTCGTGCTTGAGTTGAGGCCTGGCCTGGGCGCTGGGGCCGCCG
CGTGCGAATCTGGTGGCACCTTCGCGCCTGTCTCGCTGCTTTCGATAAGTCTCTAGCCATTTAAAATTTT
TGATGACCTGCTGCGACGCTTTTTTTCTGGCAAGATAGTCTTGTAAATGCGGGCCAAGATCTGCACACTG
GTATTTCGGTTTTTGGGGCCGCGGGCGGCGACGGGGCCCGTGCGTCCCAGCGCACATGTTCGGCGAGGCG
GGGCCTGCGAGCGCGGCCACCGAGAATCGGACGGGGGTAGTCTCAAGCTGGCCGGCCTGCTCTGGTGCCT
GGCCTCGCGCCGCCGTGTATCGCCCCGCCCTGGGCGGCAAGGCTGGCCCGGTCGGCACCAGTTGCGTGAG
CGGAAAGATGGCCGCTTCCCGGCCCTGCTGCAGGGAGCTCAAAATGGAGGACGCGGCGCTCGGGAGAGCG
GGCGGGTGAGTCACCCACACAAAGGAAAAGGGCCTTTCCGTCCTCAGCCGTCGCTTCATGTGACTCCACG
GAGTACCGGGCGCCGTCCAGGCACCTCGATTAGTTCTCGAGCTTTTGGAGTACGTCGTCTTTAGGTTGGG
GGGAGGGGTTTTATGCGATGGAGTTTCCCCACACTGAGTGGGTGGAGACTGAAGTTAGGCCAGCTTGGCA
CTTGATGTAATTCTCCTTGGAATTTGCCCTTTTTGAGTTTGGATCTTGGTTCATTCTCAAGCCTCAGACA
GTGGTTCAAAGTTTTTTTCTTCCATTTCAGGTGTCGTGAAAGGGCGCATTCGACATCGATACTAGTACGC
GTCGGTCGCCTGCAGGACGACCGCTGTGCCTTCTAGTTGCCAGCCATCTGTTGTTTGCCCCTCCCCCGTG
CCTTCCTTGACCCTGGAAGGTGCCACTCCCACTGTCCTTTCCTAATAAAATGAGGAAATTGCATCGCATT
GTCTGAGTAGGTGTCATTCTATTCTGGGGGGTGGGGTGGGGCAGGACAGCAAGGGGGAGGATTGGGAAGA
CAATAGCAGGCATGCTGGGGATGCGGTGGGCTCTATGGGCGGCCGCGTCGACACTAGGGACAGGATTGGT
GACAGAAAAGCCCCATCCTTAGGCCTCCTCCTTCCTAGTCTCCTGATATTGGGTCTAACCCCCACCTCCT
GTTAGGCAGATTCCTTATCTGGTGACACACCCCCATTTCCTGGAGCCATCTCTCTCCTTGCCAGAACCTC
TAAGGTTTGCTTACGATGGAGCCAGAGAGGATCCTGGGAGGGAGAGCTTGGCAGGGGGTGGGAGGGAAGG
GGGGGATGCGTGACCTGCCCGGTTCTCAGTGGCCACCCTGCGCTACCCTCTCCCAGAACCTGAGCTGCTC
TGACGCGGCTGTCTGGTGCGTTTCACTGATCCTGGTGCTGCAGCTTCCTTACACTTCCCAAGAGGAGAAG
CAGTTTGGAAAAACAAAATCAGAATAAGTTGGTCCTGAGTTCTAACTTTGGCTCTTCACCTTTCTAGTCC
CCAATTTATATTGTTCCTCCGTGCGTCAGTTTTACCTGTGAGATAAGGCCAGTAGCCAGCCCCGTCCTGG
CAGGGCTGTGGTGAGGAGGGGGGTGTCCGTGTGGAAAACTCCCTTTGTGAGAATGGTGCGTCCTAGGTGT
TCACCAGGTCGTGGCCGCCTCTACTCCCTTTCTCTTTCTCCATCCTTCTTTCCTTAAAGAGTCCCCAGTG
CTATCTGGGACATATTCCTCCGCCCAGAGCAGGGTCCCGCTTCCCTAAGGCCCTGCTCTGGGCTTCTGGG
TTTGAGTCCTTGGCAAGCCCAGGAGAGGCGCTCAGGCTTCCCTGTCCCCCTTCCTCGTCCACCATCTCAT
GCCCCTGGCTCTCCTGCCCCTTCCCTACAGGGGTTCCTGGCTCTGCTCTAAGCTTGGCGTAATCATGGTC
ATAGCTGTTTCCTGTGTGAAATTGTTATCCGCTCACAATTCCACACAACATACGAGCCGGAAGCATAAAG
TGTAAAGCCTGGGGTGCCTAATGAGTGAGCTAACTCACATTAATTGCGTTGCGCTCACTGCCCGCTTTCC
AGTCGGGAAACCTGTCGTGCCAGCTGCATTAATGAATCGGCCAACGCGCGGGGAGAGGCGGTTTGCGTAT
TGGGCGCTCTTCCGCTTCCTCGCTCACTGACTCGCTGCGCTCGGTCGTTCGGCTGCGGCGAGCGGTATCA
GCTCACTCAAAGGCGGTAATACGGTTATCCACAGAATCAGGGGATAACGCAGGAAAGAACATGTGAGCAA
AAGGCCAGCAAAAGGCCAGGAACCGTAAAAAGGCCGCGTTGCTGGCGTTTTTCCATAGGCTCCGCCCCCC
TGACGAGCATCACAAAAATCGACGCTCAAGTCAGAGGTGGCGAAACCCGACAGGACTATAAAGATACCAG
GCGTTTCCCCCTGGAAGCTCCCTCGTGCGCTCTCCTGTTCCGACCCTGCCGCTTACCGGATACCTGTCCG
CCTTTCTCCCTTCGGGAAGCGTGGCGCTTTCTCATAGCTCACGCTGTAGGTATCTCAGTTCGGTGTAGGT
CGTTCGCTCCAAGCTGGGCTGTGTGCACGAACCCCCCGTTCAGCCCGACCGCTGCGCCTTATCCGGTAAC
TATCGTCTTGAGTCCAACCCGGTAAGACACGACTTATCGCCACTGGCAGCAGCCACTGGTAACAGGATTA
GCAGAGCGAGGTATGTAGGCGGTGCTACAGAGTTCTTGAAGTGGTGGCCTAACTACGGCTACACTAGAAG
AACAGTATTTGGTATCTGCGCTCTGCTGAAGCCAGTTACCTTCGGAAAAAGAGTTGGTAGCTCTTGATCC
GGCAAACAAACCACCGCTGGTAGCGGTGGTTTTTTTGTTTGCAAGCAGCAGATTACGCGCAGAAAAAAAG
GATCTCAAGAAGATCCTTTGATCTTTTCTACGGGGTCTGACGCTCAGTGGAACGAAAACTCACGTTAAGG
GATTTTGGTCATGAGATTATCAAAAAGGATCTTCACCTAGATCCTTTTAAATTAAAAATGAAGTTTTAAA
TCAATCTAAAGTATATATGAGTAAACTTGGTCTGACAGTTACCAATGCTTAATCAGTGAGGCACCTATCT
CAGCGATCTGTCTATTTCGTTCATCCATAGTTGCCTGACTCCCCGTCGTGTAGATAACTACGATACGGGA
GGGCTTACCATCTGGCCCCAGTGCTGCAATGATACCGCGAGACCCACGCTCACCGGCTCCAGATTTATCA
GCAATAAACCAGCCAGCCGGAAGGGCCGAGCGCAGAAGTGGTCCTGCAACTTTATCCGCCTCCATCCAGT
CTATTAATTGTTGCCGGGAAGCTAGAGTAAGTAGTTCGCCAGTTAATAGTTTGCGCAACGTTGTTGCCAT
TGCTACAGGCATCGTGGTGTCACGCTCGTCGTTTGGTATGGCTTCATTCAGCTCCGGTTCCCAACGATCA
AGGCGAGTTACATGATCCCCCATGTTGTGCAAAAAAGCGGTTAGCTCCTTCGGTCCTCCGATCGTTGTCA
GAAGTAAGTTGGCCGCAGTGTTATCACTCATGGTTATGGCAGCACTGCATAATTCTCTTACTGTCATGCC
ATCCGTAAGATGCTTTTCTGTGACTGGTGAGTACTCAACCAAGTCATTCTGAGAATAGTGTATGCGGCGA
CCGAGTTGCTCTTGCCCGGCGTCAATACGGGATAATACCGCGCCACATAGCAGAACTTTAAAAGTGCTCA
TCATTGGAAAACGTTCTTCGGGGCGAAAACTCTCAAGGATCTTACCGCTGTTGAGATCCAGTTCGATGTA
ACCCACTCGTGCACCCAACTGATCTTCAGCATCTTTTACTTTCACCAGCGTTTCTGGGTGAGCAAAAACA
GGAAGGCAAAATGCCGCAAAAAAGGGAATAAGGGCGACACGGAAATGTTGAATACTCATACTCTTCCTTT
TTCAATATTATTGAAGCATTTATCAGGGTTATTGTCTCATGAGCGGATACATATTTGAATGTATTTAGAA
AAATAAACAAATAGGGGTTCCGCGCACATTTCCCCGAAAAGTGCCACCTGACGTCTAAGAAACCATTATT
ATCATGACATTAACCTATAAAAATAGGCGTATCACGAGGCCCTTTCGTC
Features (pLannotate 1.2.2; 18 found; start..end, strand, type, name):
    137..236     +  misc_feature   bom (fragment): basis of mobility region from pBR322
    242..399     -  CDS            lacZα (fragment): LacZα fragment of β-galactosidase; lacZ fragment
    402..1205    +  misc_feature   HA-L: left homology arm from the adeno-associated virus integration site (AAVS1) within intron 1 of the human PPP1R12C gene
   1212..1237    +  misc_feature   SA: splice acceptor site
   1339..1938    +  CDS            PuroR: puromycin N-acetyltransferase; pac from Streptomyces alboniger; confers resistance to puromycin
   1960..2081    +  polyA_signal   SV40 poly(A) signal: SV40 polyadenylation signal
   2100..2311    +  promoter       EF-1α core promoter: core promoter for human elongation factor EF-1α
   2312..3250    +  intron         EF-1α intron A: intron upstream of the start codon of human EF-1α
   3314..3538    +  polyA_signal   bGH poly(A) signal: bovine growth hormone polyadenylation signal
   3553..4389    +  misc_feature   HA-R: right homology arm from the adeno-associated virus integration site (AAVS1) within intron 1 of the human PPP1R12C gene
   4432..4448    -  protein_bind   lac operator: The lac repressor binds to the lac operator to inhibit transcription in E. coli. This inhibition can be relieved by adding lactose or isopropyl-β-D-thiogalactopyranoside (IPTG). lac repressor encoded by lacI
   4456..4486    -  promoter       lac promoter: promoter for the E. coli lac operon
   4501..4522    -  protein_bind   CAP binding site: CAP binding activates transcription in the presence of cAMP. E. coli catabolite activator protein
   4535..4627    -  CDS            lacI (fragment): lac repressor; lacI; The lac repressor binds to the lac operator to inhibit transcription in E. coli. This inhibition can be relieved by adding lactose or isopropyl-β-D-thiogalactopyranoside (IPTG).
   4810..5398    -  rep_origin     ori: high-copy-number ColE1/pMB1/pBR322/pUC origin of replication
   5569..6429    -  CDS            AmpR: β-lactamase; bla; confers resistance to ampicillin, carbenicillin, and related antibiotics
   6430..6534    -  promoter       AmpR promoter: bla
   6629..35      +  CDS            rop (fragment) (across the origin): Rop protein, which maintains plasmids at low copy number; rop
