[The description below was written by a language model from this plasmid's Addgene catalogue record and pLannotate feature annotations shown in this document.]
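Description:
qTAG-AAVS1-Ef1a-Puro is a pUC19-based CRISPR donor plasmid (about 6.6 kb) from the qTAG scaffold series, designed for homology-directed integration of an expression cassette into the human AAVS1 safe-harbour locus. It is propagated in E. coli as a high-copy plasmid through the ColE1/pUC origin and selected with ampicillin via the AmpR (β-lactamase) gene and its promoter. Remnants of the pUC19 cloning region (lacZα fragment, lac promoter and operator, CAP site) flank the donor cassette, along with short annotated fragments of bom, rop and lacI.

The cassette is bounded by left and right homology arms (roughly 800 bp each) matching intron 1 of the human PPP1R12C gene, which direct repair of a nuclease-induced break at AAVS1. Immediately after the left arm sits a splice acceptor followed by a promoterless puromycin N-acetyltransferase gene and an SV40 polyadenylation signal. In this gene-trap arrangement, puromycin resistance should be expressed mainly when the cassette lands correctly and splices into the endogenous PPP1R12C transcript, which enriches for on-target integrants. Any linker or 2A-type element between the splice acceptor and PuroR is not annotated.

Downstream is an EF-1α core promoter with its intron A, followed after only a short gap by a bGH polyadenylation signal. The record lists no insert, so the plasmid appears to be an empty scaffold into which a gene of interest would be cloned for constitutive expression from the safe-harbour site. The cognate Cas9 and AAVS1 guide RNA are not carried on this plasmid and would have to be supplied separately.
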