Addgene plasmid #227266: qTAG-AAVS1-Ef1a-Puro
Depositing lab: Laurence Pelletier. Publication: qTAG: an adaptable plasmid scaffold for CRISPR-based endogenous tagging. Philip R, Sharma A, Matellan L, Erpf AC, Hsu WH, Tkach JM, Wyatt HDM, Pelletier L. EMBO J. 2024 Dec 12. doi: 10.1038/s44318-024-00337-5. PubMed 39668248.
Backbone
  Vector backbone: pUC19
  Backbone manufacturer: Invitrogen
  Backbone size (bp): 2686
  Vector type: Mammalian Expression, CRISPR ; Donor Cassette
  Selectable markers: Puromycin
Growth in bacteria
  Bacterial resistance: Ampicillin, 100 μg/mL
  Growth temperature: 37°C
  Growth strain: DH5alpha
  Copy number: High Copy
Gene/Insert
  Gene/Insert name: None
Terms and licenses: Academic/Nonprofit Terms; Industry Terms: Not Available to Industry
How to cite: qTAG-AAVS1-Ef1a-Puro was a gift from Laurence Pelletier (Addgene plasmid # 227266 ; http://n2t.net/addgene:227266 ; RRID:Addgene_227266)
